>Addgene plasmid #163956 | pED9x (dCas9-KRAB-mCherry) | addgene full sequence | sequence record 324326 | Addgene NGS Result
GGGCAGAGCGCACATCGCCCACAGTCCCCGAGAAGTTGGGGGGAGGGGTCGGCAATTGAACCGGTGCCTA
GAGAAGGTGGCGCGGGGTAAACTGGGAAAGTGATGTCGTGTACTGGCTCCGCCTTTTTCCCGAGGGTGGG
GGAGAACCGTATATAAGTGCAGTAGTCGCCGTGAACGTTCTTTTTCGCAACGGGTTTGCCGCCAGAACAC
AGGTGTCGTGACGCGGGATCCGCCACCATGGATTACAAAGACGATGACGATAAGATGGCCCCAAAGAAGA
AGCGGAAGGTCGGTATCCACGGAGTCCCAGCAGCCGATGCTAAGTCACTAACTGCCTGGTCCCGGACACT
GGTGACCTTCAAGGATGTATTTGTGGACTTCACCAGGGAGGAGTGGAAGCTGCTGGACACTGCTCAGCAG
ATCGTGTACAGAAATGTGATGCTGGAGAACTATAAGAACCTGGTTTCCTTGGGTTATCAGCTTACTAAGC
CAGATGTGATCCTCCGGTTGGAGAAGGGAGAAGAGCCCGGCGGTTCCGGCGGAGGGTCGGACAAGAAGTA
CAGCATCGGCCTGGCCATCGGCACCAACTCTGTGGGCTGGGCCGTGATCACCGACGAGTACAAGGTGCCC
AGCAAGAAATTCAAGGTGCTGGGCAACACCGACCGGCACAGCATCAAGAAGAACCTGATCGGAGCCCTGC
TGTTCGACAGCGGCGAAACAGCCGAGGCCACCCGGCTGAAGAGAACCGCCAGAAGAAGATACACCAGACG
GAAGAACCGGATCTGCTATCTGCAAGAGATCTTCAGCAACGAGATGGCCAAGGTGGACGACAGCTTCTTC
CACAGACTGGAAGAGTCCTTCCTGGTGGAAGAGGATAAGAAGCACGAGCGGCACCCCATCTTCGGCAACA
TCGTGGACGAGGTGGCCTACCACGAGAAGTACCCCACCATCTACCACCTGAGAAAGAAACTGGTGGACAG
CACCGACAAGGCCGACCTGCGGCTGATCTATCTGGCCCTGGCCCACATGATCAAGTTCCGGGGCCACTTC
CTGATCGAGGGCGACCTGAACCCCGACAACAGCGACGTGGACAAGCTGTTCATCCAGCTGGTGCAGACCT
ACAACCAGCTGTTCGAGGAAAACCCCATCAACGCCAGCGGCGTGGACGCCAAGGCCATCCTGTCTGCCAG
ACTGAGCAAGAGCAGACGGCTGGAAAATCTGATCGCCCAGCTGCCCGGCGAGAAGAAGAATGGCCTGTTC
GGCAACCTGATTGCCCTGAGCCTGGGCCTGACCCCCAACTTCAAGAGCAACTTCGACCTGGCCGAGGATG
CCAAACTGCAGCTGAGCAAGGACACCTACGACGACGACCTGGACAACCTGCTGGCCCAGATCGGCGACCA
GTACGCCGACCTGTTTCTGGCCGCCAAGAACCTGTCCGACGCCATCCTGCTGAGCGACATCCTGAGAGTG
AACACCGAGATCACCAAGGCCCCCCTGAGCGCCTCTATGATCAAGAGATACGACGAGCACCACCAGGACC
TGACCCTGCTGAAAGCTCTCGTGCGGCAGCAGCTGCCTGAGAAGTACAAAGAGATTTTCTTCGACCAGAG
CAAGAACGGCTACGCCGGCTACATTGACGGCGGAGCCAGCCAGGAAGAGTTCTACAAGTTCATCAAGCCC
ATCCTGGAAAAGATGGACGGCACCGAGGAACTGCTCGTGAAGCTGAACAGAGAGGACCTGCTGCGGAAGC
AGCGGACCTTCGACAACGGCAGCATCCCCCACCAGATCCACCTGGGAGAGCTGCACGCAATTCTGCGGCG
GCAGGAAGATTTTTACCCATTCCTGAAGGACAACCGGGAAAAGATCGAGAAGATCCTGACCTTCCGCATC
CCCTACTACGTGGGCCCTCTGGCCAGGGGAAACAGCAGATTCGCCTGGATGACCAGAAAGAGCGAGGAAA
CCATCACCCCCTGGAACTTCGAGGAAGTGGTGGACAAGGGCGCTTCCGCCCAGAGCTTCATCGAGCGGAT
GACCAACTTCGATAAGAACCTGCCCAACGAGAAGGTGCTGCCCAAGCACAGCCTGCTGTACGAGTACTTC
ACCGTGTATAACGAGCTGACCAAAGTGAAATACGTGACCGAGGGAATGAGAAAGCCCGCCTTCCTGAGCG
GCGAGCAGAAAAAGGCCATCGTGGACCTGCTGTTCAAGACCAACCGGAAAGTGACCGTGAAGCAGCTGAA
AGAGGACTACTTCAAGAAAATCGAGTGCTTCGACTCCGTGGAAATCTCCGGCGTGGAAGATCGGTTCAAC
GCCTCCCTGGGCACATACCACGATCTGCTGAAAATTATCAAGGACAAGGACTTCCTGGACAATGAGGAAA
ACGAGGACATTCTGGAAGATATCGTGCTGACCCTGACACTGTTTGAGGACAGAGAGATGATCGAGGAACG
GCTGAAAACCTATGCCCACCTGTTCGACGACAAAGTGATGAAGCAGCTGAAGCGGCGGAGATACACCGGC
TGGGGCAGGCTGAGCCGGAAGCTGATCAACGGCATCCGGGACAAGCAGTCCGGCAAGACAATCCTGGATT
TCCTGAAGTCCGACGGCTTCGCCAACAGAAACTTCATGCAGCTGATCCACGACGACAGCCTGACCTTTAA
AGAGGACATCCAGAAAGCCCAGGTGTCCGGCCAGGGCGATAGCCTGCACGAGCACATTGCCAATCTGGCC
GGCAGCCCCGCCATTAAGAAGGGCATCCTGCAGACAGTGAAGGTGGTGGACGAGCTCGTGAAAGTGATGG
GCCGGCACAAGCCCGAGAACATCGTGATCGAAATGGCCAGAGAGAACCAGACCACCCAGAAGGGACAGAA
GAACAGCCGCGAGAGAATGAAGCGGATCGAAGAGGGCATCAAAGAGCTGGGCAGCCAGATCCTGAAAGAA
CACCCCGTGGAAAACACCCAGCTGCAGAACGAGAAGCTGTACCTGTACTACCTGCAGAATGGGCGGGATA
TGTACGTGGACCAGGAACTGGACATCAACCGGCTGTCCGACTACGATGTGGACCACATCGTGCCTCAGAG
CTTTCTGAAGGACGACTCCATCGACAACAAGGTGCTGACCAGAAGCGACAAGGCCCGGGGCAAGAGCGAC
AACGTGCCCTCCGAAGAGGTCGTGAAGAAGATGAAGAACTACTGGCGGCAGCTGCTGAACGCCAAGCTGA
TTACCCAGAGAAAGTTCGACAATCTGACCAAGGCCGAGAGAGGCGGCCTGAGCGAACTGGATAAGGCCGG
CTTCATCAAGAGACAGCTGGTGGAAACCCGGCAGATCACAAAGCACGTGGCACAGATCCTGGACTCCCGG
ATGAACACTAAGTACGACGAGAATGACAAGCTGATCCGGGAAGTGAAAGTGATCACCCTGAAGTCCAAGC
TGGTGTCCGATTTCCGGAAGGATTTCCAGTTTTACAAAGTGCGCGAGATCAACAACTACCACCACGCCCA
CGACGCCTACCTGAACGCCGTCGTGGGAACCGCCCTGATCAAAAAGTACCCTAAGCTGGAAAGCGAGTTC
GTGTACGGCGACTACAAGGTGTACGACGTGCGGAAGATGATCGCCAAGAGCGAGCAGGAAATCGGCAAGG
CTACCGCCAAGTACTTCTTCTACAGCAACATCATGAACTTTTTCAAGACCGAGATTACCCTGGCCAACGG
CGAGATCCGGAAGCGGCCTCTGATCGAGACAAACGGCGAAACCGGGGAGATCGTGTGGGATAAGGGCCGG
GATTTTGCCACCGTGCGGAAAGTGCTGAGCATGCCCCAAGTGAATATCGTGAAAAAGACCGAGGTGCAGA
CAGGCGGCTTCAGCAAAGAGTCTATCCTGCCCAAGAGGAACAGCGATAAGCTGATCGCCAGAAAGAAGGA
CTGGGACCCTAAGAAGTACGGCGGCTTCGACAGCCCCACCGTGGCCTATTCTGTGCTGGTGGTGGCCAAA
GTGGAAAAGGGCAAGTCCAAGAAACTGAAGAGTGTGAAAGAGCTGCTGGGGATCACCATCATGGAAAGAA
GCAGCTTCGAGAAGAATCCCATCGACTTTCTGGAAGCCAAGGGCTACAAAGAAGTGAAAAAGGACCTGAT
CATCAAGCTGCCTAAGTACTCCCTGTTCGAGCTGGAAAACGGCCGGAAGAGAATGCTGGCCTCTGCCGGC
GAACTGCAGAAGGGAAACGAACTGGCCCTGCCCTCCAAATATGTGAACTTCCTGTACCTGGCCAGCCACT
ATGAGAAGCTGAAGGGCTCCCCCGAGGATAATGAGCAGAAACAGCTGTTTGTGGAACAGCACAAGCACTA
CCTGGACGAGATCATCGAGCAGATCAGCGAGTTCTCCAAGAGAGTGATCCTGGCCGACGCTAATCTGGAC
AAAGTGCTGTCCGCCTACAACAAGCACCGGGATAAGCCCATCAGAGAGCAGGCCGAGAATATCATCCACC
TGTTTACCCTGACCAATCTGGGAGCCCCTGCCGCCTTCAAGTACTTTGACACCACCATCGACCGGAAGAG
GTACACCAGCACCAAAGAGGTGCTGGACGCCACCCTGATCCACCAGAGCATCACCGGCCTGTACGAGACA
CGGATCGACCTGTCTCAGCTGGGAGGCGACAAGCGTCCTGCTGCTACTAAGAAAGCTGGTCAAGCTAAGA
AAAAGAAAGCTAGCGGCAGCGGCGCCACCAACTTCAGCCTGCTGAAGCAGGCCGGCGACGTGGAGGAGAA
CCCCGGCCCCATGGTGAGCAAGGGCGAGGAGGATAACATGGCCATCATCAAGGAGTTCATGCGCTTCAAG
GTGCACATGGAGGGCTCCGTGAACGGCCACGAGTTCGAGATCGAGGGCGAGGGCGAGGGCCGCCCCTACG
AGGGCACCCAGACCGCCAAGCTGAAGGTGACCAAGGGTGGCCCCCTGCCCTTCGCCTGGGACATCCTGTC
CCCTCAGTTCATGTACGGCTCCAAGGCCTACGTGAAGCACCCCGCCGACATCCCCGACTACTTGAAGCTG
TCCTTCCCCGAGGGCTTCAAGTGGGAGCGCGTGATGAACTTCGAGGACGGCGGCGTGGTGACCGTGACCC
AGGACTCCTCCCTGCAGGACGGCGAGTTCATCTACAAGGTGAAGCTGCGCGGCACCAACTTCCCCTCCGA
CGGCCCCGTAATGCAGAAGAAGACCATGGGCTGGGAGGCCTCCTCCGAGCGGATGTACCCCGAGGACGGC
GCCCTGAAGGGCGAGATCAAGCAGAGGCTGAAGCTGAAGGACGGCGGCCACTACGACGCTGAGGTCAAGA
CCACCTACAAGGCCAAGAAGCCCGTGCAGCTGCCCGGCGCCTACAACGTCAACATCAAGTTGGACATCAC
CTCCCACAACGAGGACTACACCATCGTGGAACAGTACGAACGCGCCGAGGGCCGCCACTCCACCGGCGGC
ATGGACGAGCTGTACAAGTAAGACGCGTTAAGTCGACAATCAACCTCTGGATTACAAAATTTGTGAAAGA
TTGACTGGTATTCTTAACTATGTTGCTCCTTTTACGCTATGTGGATACGCTGCTTTAATGCCTTTGTATC
ATGCTATTGCTTCCCGTATGGCTTTCATTTTCTCCTCCTTGTATAAATCCTGGTTGCTGTCTCTTTATGA
GGAGTTGTGGCCCGTTGTCAGGCAACGTGGCGTGGTGTGCACTGTGTTTGCTGACGCAACCCCCACTGGT
TGGGGCATTGCCACCACCTGTCAGCTCCTTTCCGGGACTTTCGCTTTCCCCCTCCCTATTGCCACGGCGG
AACTCATCGCCGCCTGCCTTGCCCGCTGCTGGACAGGGGCTCGGCTGTTGGGCACTGACAATTCCGTGGT
GTTGTCGGGGAAATCATCGTCCTTTCCTTGGCTGCTCGCCTGTGTTGCCACCTGGATTCTGCGCGGGACG
TCCTTCTGCTACGTCCCTTCGGCCCTCAATCCAGCGGACCTTCCTTCCCGCGGCCTGCTGCCGGCTCTGC
GGCCTCTTCCGCGTCTTCGCCTTCGCCCTCAGACGAGTCGGATCTCCCTTTGGGCCGCCTCCCCGCGTCG
ACTTTAAGACCAATGACTTACAAGGCAGCTGTAGATCTTAGCCACTTTTTAAAAGAAAAGGGGGGACTGG
AAGGGCTAATTCACTCCCAACGAAGACAAGATCTGCTTTTTGCTTGTACTGGGTCTCTCTGGTTAGACCA
GATCTGAGCCTGGGAGCTCTCTGGCTAACTAGGGAACCCACTGCTTAAGCCTCAATAAAGCTTGCCTTGA
GTGCTTCAAGTAGTGTGTGCCCGTCTGTTGTGTGACTCTGGTAACTAGAGATCCCTCAGACCCTTTTAGT
CAGTGTGGAAAATCTCTAGCAGTACGTATAGTAGTTCATGTCATCTTATTATTCAGTATTTATAACTTGC
AAAGAAATGAATATCAGAGAGTGAGAGGAACTTGTTTATTGCAGCTTATAATGGTTACAAATAAAGCAAT
AGCATCACAAATTTCACAAATAAAGCATTTTTTTCACTGCATTCTAGTTGTGGTTTGTCCAAACTCATCA
ATGTATCTTATCATGTCTGGCTCTAGCTATCCCGCCCCTAACTCCGCCCATCCCGCCCCTAACTCCGCCC
AGTTCCGCCCATTCTCCGCCCCATGGCTGACTAATTTTTTTTATTTATGCAGAGGCCGAGGCCGCCTCGG
CCTCTGAGCTATTCCAGAAGTAGTGAGGAGGCTTTTTTGGAGGCCTAGGGACGTACCCAATTCGCCCTAT
AGTGAGTCGTATTACGCGCGCTCACTGGCCGTCGTTTTACAACGTCGTGACTGGGAAAACCCTGGCGTTA
CCCAACTTAATCGCCTTGCAGCACATCCCCCTTTCGCCAGCTGGCGTAATAGCGAAGAGGCCCGCACCGA
TCGCCCTTCCCAACAGTTGCGCAGCCTGAATGGCGAATGGG
[124 nt withheld, positions 6972-7095]
C
[91 nt withheld, positions 7097-7187]
A
[49 nt withheld, positions 7189-7237]
CCTTTGACGTTGGAGTCCACGTTCTTT
[37 nt withheld, positions 7265-7301]
ACCCTATCTCGGTCTATTCTTTTGATTTATAAGGGATTTTGCCGATTTCGGCCTATTGGTTAAAAAATGA
GCTGATTTAACAAAAATTTAACGCGAATTTTAACAAAATATTAACGCTTACAATTTAGGTGGCACTTTTC
GGGGAAATGTGCGCGGAACCCCTATTTGTTTATTTTTCTAAATACATTCAAATATGTATCCGCTCATGAG
ACAATAACCCTGATAAATGCTTCAATAATATTGAAAAAGGAAGAGTATGAGTATTCAACATTTCCGTGTC
GCCCTTATTCCCTTTTTTGCGGCATTTTGCCTTCCTGTTTTTGCTCACCCAGAAACGCTGGTGAAAGTAA
AAGATGCTGAAGATCAGTTGGGTGCACGAGTGGGTTACATCGAACTGGATCTCAACAGCGGTAAGATCCT
TGAGAGTTTTCGCCCCGAAGAACGTTTTCCAATGATGAGCACTTTTAAAGTTCTGCTATGTGGCGCGGTA
TTATCCCGTATTGACGCCGGGCAAGAGCAACTCGGTCGCCGCATACACTATTCTCAGAATGACTTGGTTG
AGTACTCACCAGTCACAGAAAAGCATCTTACGGATGGCATGACAGTAAGAGAATTATGCAGTGCTGCCAT
AACCATGAGTGATAACACTGCGGCCAACTTACTTCTGACAACGATCGGAGGACCGAAGGAGCTAACCGCT
TTTTTGCACAACATGGGGGATCATGTAACTCGCCTTGATCGTTGGGAACCGGAGCTGAATGAAGCCATAC
CAAACGACGAGCGTGACACCACGATGCCTGTAGCAATGGCAACAACGTTGCGCAAACTATTAACTGGCGA
ACTACTTACTCTAGCTTCCCGGCAACAATTAATAGACTGGATGGAGGCGGATAAAGTTGCAGGACCACTT
CTGCGCTCGGCCCTTCCGGCTGGCTGGTTTATTGCTGATAAATCTGGAGCCGGTGAGCGTGGGTCTCGCG
GTATCATTGCAGCACTGGGGCCAGATGGTAAGCCCTCCCGTATCGTAGTTATCTACACGACGGGGAGTCA
GGCAACTATGGATGAACGAAATAGACAGATCGCTGAGATAGGTGCCTCACTGATTAAGCATTGGTAACTG
TCAGACCAAGTTTACTCATATATACTTTAGATTGATTTAAAACTTCATTTTTAATTTAAAAGGATCTAGG
TGAAGATCCTTTTTGATAATCTCATGACCAAAATCCCTTAACGTGAGTTTTCGTTCCACTGAGCGTCAGA
CCCCGTAGAAAAGATCAAAGGATCTTCTTGAGATCCTTTTTTTCTGCGCGTAATCTGCTGCTTGCAAACA
AAAAAACCACCGCTACCAGCGGTGGTTTGTTTGCCGGATCAAGAGCTACCAACTCTTTTTCCGAAGGTAA
CTGGCTTCAGCAGAGCGCAGATACCAAATACTGTTCTTCTAGTGTAGCCGTAGTTAGGCCACCACTTCAA
GAACTCTGTAGCACCGCCTACATACCTCGCTCTGCTAATCCTGTTACCAGTGGCTGCTGCCAGTGGCGAT
AAGTCGTGTCTTACCGGGTTGGACTCAAGACGATAGTTACCGGATAAGGCGCAGCGGTCGGGCTGAACGG
GGGGTTCGTGCACACAGCCCAGCTTGGAGCGAACGACCTACACCGAACTGAGATACCTACAGCGTGAGCT
ATGAGAAAGCGCCACGCTTCCCGAAGGGAGAAAGGCGGACAGGTATCCGGTAAGCGGCAGGGTCGGAACA
GGAGAGCGCACGAGGGAGCTTCCAGGGGGAAACGCCTGGTATCTTTATAGTCCTGTCGGGTTTCGCCACC
TCTGACTTGAGCGTCGATTTTTGTGATGCTCGTCAGGGGGGCGGAGCCTATGGAAAAACGCCAGCAACGC
GGCCTTTTTACGGTTCCTGGCCTTTTGCTGGCCTTTTGCTCACATGTTCTTTCCTGCGTTATCCCCTGAT
TCTGTGGATAACCGTATTACCGCCTTTGAGTGAGCTGATACCGCTCGCCGCAGCCGAACGACCGAGCGCA
GCGAGTCAGTGAGCGAGGAAGCGGAAGAGCGCCCAATACGCAAACCGCCTCTCCCCGCGCGTTGGCCGAT
TCATTAATGCAGCTGGCACGACAGGTTTCCCGACTGGAAAGCGGGCAGTGAGCGCAACGCAATTAATGTG
AGTTAGCTCACTCATTAGGCACCCCAGGCTTTACACTTTATGCTTCCGGCTCGTATGTTGTGTGGAATTG
TGAGCGGATAACAATTTCACACAGGAAACAGCTATGACCATGATTACGCCAAGCGCGCAATTAACCCTCA
CTAAAGGGAACAAAAGCTGGAGCTGCAAGCTTAATGTAGTCTTATGCAATACTCTTGTAGTCTTGCAACA
TGGTAACGATGAGTTAGCAACATGCCTTACAAGGAGAGAAAAAGCACCGTGCATGCCGATTGGTGGAAGT
AAGGTGGTACGATCGTGCCTTATTAGGAAGGCAACAGACGGGTCTGACATGGATTGGACGAACCACTGAA
TTGCCGCATTGCAGAGATATTGTATTTAAGTGCCTAGCTCGATACATAAACGGGTCTCTCTGGTTAGACC
AGATCTGAGCCTGGGAGCTCTCTGGCTAACTAGGGAACCCACTGCTTAAGCCTCAATAAAGCTTGCCTTG
AGTGCTTCAAGTAGTGTGTGCCCGTCTGTTGTGTGACTCTGGTAACTAGAGATCCCTCAGACCCTTTTAG
TCAGTGTGGAAAATCTCTAGCAGTGGCGCCCGAACAGGGACTTGAAAGCGAAAGGGAAACCAGAGGAGCT
CTCTCGACGCAGGACTCGGCTTGCTGAAGCGCGCACGGCAAGAGGCGAGGGGCGGCGACTGGTGAGTACG
CCAAAAATTTTGACTAGCGGAGGCTAGAAGGAGAGAGATGGGTGCGAGAGCGTCAGTATTAAGCGGGGGA
GAATTAGATCGCGATGGGAAAAAATTCGGTTAAGGCCAGGGGGAAAGAAAAAATATAAATTAAAACATAT
AGTATGGGCAAGCAGGGAGCTAGAACGATTCGCAGTTAATCCTGGCCTGTTAGAAACATCAGAAGGCTGT
AGACAAATACTGGGACAGCTACAACCATCCCTTCAGACAGGATCAGAAGAACTTAGATCATTATATAATA
CAGTAGCAACCCTCTATTGTGTGCATCAAAGGATAGAGATAAAAGACACCAAGGAAGCTTTAGACAAGAT
AGAGGAAGAGCAAAACAAAAGTAAGACCACCGCACAGCAAGCGGCCGCTGATCTTCAGACCTGGAGGAGG
AGATATGAGGGACAATTGGAGAAGTGAATTATATAAATATAAAGTAGTAAAAATTGAACCATTAGGAGTA
GCACCCACCAAGGCAAAGAGAAGAGTGGTGCAGAGAGAAAAAAGAGCAGTGGGAATAGGAGCTTTGTTCC
TTGGGTTCTTGGGAGCAGCAGGAAGCACTATGGGCGCAGCGTCAATGACGCTGACGGTACAGGCCAGACA
ATTATTGTCTGGTATAGTGCAGCAGCAGAACAATTTGCTGAGGGCTATTGAGGCGCAACAGCATCTGTTG
CAACTCACAGTCTGGGGCATCAAGCAGCTCCAGGCAAGAATCCTGGCTGTGGAAAGATACCTAAAGGATC
AACAGCTCCTGGGGATTTGGGGTTGCTCTGGAAAACTCATTTGCACCACTGCTGTGCCTTGGAATGCTAG
TTGGAGTAATAAATCTCTGGAACAGATTTGGAATCACACGACCTGGATGGAGTGGGACAGAGAAATTAAC
AATTACACAAGCTTAATACACTCCTTAATTGAAGAATCGCAAAACCAGCAAGAAAAGAATGAACAAGAAT
TATTGGAATTAGATAAATGGGCAAGTTTGTGGAATTGGTTTAACATAACAAATTGGCTGTGGTATATAAA
ATTATTCATAATGATAGTAGGAGGCTTGGTAGGTTTAAGAATAGTTTTTGCTGTACTTTCTATAGTGAAT
AGAGTTAGGCAGGGATATTCACCATTATCGTTTCAGACCCACCTCCCAACCCCGAGGGGACCCAGACCAC
AATTTTAAAAGAAAAGGGGGGATTGGGGGGTACAGTGCAGGGGAAAGAATAGTAGACATAATAGCAACAG
ACATACAAACTAAAGAATTACAAAAACAAATTACAAAAATTCAAAATTTTCGGGTTTATTACAGGGACAG
CAGAGATCCACTTTGGCGCCGGCTCGAGTGGCTCCGGTGCCCGTCAGT
Features (pLannotate 1.2.2; 27 found; start..end, strand, type, name):
      1..212     +  promoter       EF-1α core promoter: core promoter for human elongation factor EF-1α
    343..528     +  CDS            KRAB: Krüppel-associated box (KRAB) transcriptional repression domain from the human zinc finger protein ZNF10 (Margolin et al., 1994)
    549..4650    +  CDS            dCas9 (fragment): catalytically dead mutant of the Cas9 endonuclease from the Streptococcus pyogenes Type II CRISPR/Cas system RNA-guided DNA-binding protein that lacks endonuclease activity due to the D10A mutation in the RuvC catalytic domain and the N863A mutation in the HNH catalytic domain
   4771..5478    +  CDS            mCherry: mCherry is a basic (constitutively fluorescent) red fluorescent protein published in 2004, derived from Discosoma sp.. It is reported to be a very rapidly-maturing monomer with low acid sensitivity.
   5498..6086    +  misc_feature   WPRE: woodchuck hepatitis virus posttranscriptional regulatory element
   6137..6156    +  misc_feature   cPPT/CTS (fragment): central polypurine tract and central termination sequence of HIV-1
   6158..6391    +  LTR            3' LTR (ΔU3): self-inactivating 3' long terminal repeat (LTR) from HIV-1
   6469..6590    +  polyA_signal   SV40 poly(A) signal: SV40 polyadenylation signal
   6630..6765    +  rep_origin     SV40 ori: SV40 origin of replication
   6786..6804    -  promoter       T7 promoter: promoter for bacteriophage T7 RNA polymerase
   6812..6967    +  CDS            lacZα (fragment): LacZα fragment of β-galactosidase; lacZ fragment
   6972..7400    +  rep_origin     f1 ori (sequence partly withheld): f1 bacteriophage origin of replication; arrow indicates direction of (+) strand synthesis
   7453..7557    +  promoter       AmpR promoter: bla
   7558..8418    +  CDS            AmpR: β-lactamase; bla; confers resistance to ampicillin, carbenicillin, and related antibiotics
   8589..9177    +  rep_origin     ori: high-copy-number ColE1/pMB1/pBR322/pUC origin of replication
   9360..9452    +  CDS            lacI (fragment): lac repressor; lacI; The lac repressor binds to the lac operator to inhibit transcription in E. coli. This inhibition can be relieved by adding lactose or isopropyl-β-D-thiogalactopyranoside (IPTG).
   9465..9486    +  protein_bind   CAP binding site: CAP binding activates transcription in the presence of cAMP. E. coli catabolite activator protein
   9501..9531    +  promoter       lac promoter: promoter for the E. coli lac operon
   9535..9557    +  protein_bind   lac operator (fragment): The lac repressor binds to the lac operator to inhibit transcription in E. coli. This inhibition can be relieved by adding lactose or isopropyl-β-D-thiogalactopyranoside (IPTG). lac repressor encoded by lacI
   9600..9618    +  promoter       T3 promoter: promoter for bacteriophage T3 RNA polymerase
   9646..9872    +  promoter       RSV promoter: Rous sarcoma virus enhancer/promoter
   9873..10053   +  LTR            5' LTR (truncated): truncated 5' long terminal repeat (LTR) from HIV-1
  10100..10225   +  misc_feature   HIV-1 Ψ: packaging signal of human immunodeficiency virus type 1
  10209..10572   +  CDS            HIV-1 gag (fragment): gag protein from human immunodeficiency virus 1; gag
  10718..10951   +  misc_feature   RRE: The Rev response element (RRE) of HIV-1 allows for Rev-dependent mRNA export from the nucleus to the cytoplasm.
  11328..11354   +  CDS            Rev (fragment): human immunodeficiency virus 1 (HIV-1) Rev protein; rev; enhances nuclear export of unspliced and incompletely spliced viral mRNAs
  11364..11481   +  misc_feature   cPPT/CTS: central polypurine tract and central termination sequence of HIV-1
