[The description below was written by a language model from this plasmid's Addgene catalogue record and pLannotate feature annotations shown in this document.]
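Description:
pED9x (dCas9-KRAB-mCherry) is a third-generation, self-inactivating lentiviral plasmid of 11,549 bp for CRISPR interference in mammalian cells. It is maintained in E. coli through a high-copy ColE1/pUC-type origin with ampicillin selection (AmpR), and the backbone also carries an f1 origin, an SV40 origin and poly(A) signal, and remnants of a lac/T7/T3 cloning region. The viral portion consists of an RSV promoter driving a truncated HIV-1 5' LTR, the Ψ packaging signal with a partial gag sequence, the RRE for Rev-dependent nuclear export, a cPPT/CTS to aid nuclear import of the reverse-transcribed genome, a WPRE to boost transcript expression, and a ΔU3 3' LTR that inactivates LTR promoter activity after integration.

Between these elements, the annotated payload is a single cassette in which the EF-1α core (EFS) promoter is followed by the KRAB repression domain of human ZNF10, a catalytically dead S. pyogenes Cas9, and then mCherry. KRAB-dCas9 is recruited by a guide RNA to promoters or enhancers and silences them without cutting DNA, while mCherry marks transduced cells for sorting or tracking. How mCherry is linked to dCas9 (for example by a 2A peptide or direct fusion) is not annotated.

The catalogue fields are inconsistent with the sequence. They describe an empty backbone for lentiviral sgRNA expression with a U6 promoter for crRNA and EFS driving mCherry, but the feature table shows no U6 promoter or guide scaffold. The annotation and the plasmid name instead indicate a KRAB-dCas9 effector vector, which would need guides supplied from a separate construct. The associated publication concerns identifying functional T cell-specific enhancers, which fits a CRISPRi application.
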