Addgene plasmid #163956: pED9x (dCas9-KRAB-mCherry)
Purpose: (Empty Backbone) Lentiviral expression plasmid of sgRNA with mCherry
Depositing lab: Junwei Shi. Depositing organization: University of Pennsylvania. Publication: Human epigenetic and transcriptional T cell differentiation atlas for identifying functional T cell-specific enhancers. Giles JR, Manne S, Freilich E, Oldridge DA, Baxter AE, George S, Chen Z, Huang H, Chilukuri L, Carberry M, Giles L, Weng NP, Young RM, June CH, Schuchter LM, Amaravadi RK, Xu X, Karakousis GC, Mitchell TC, Huang AC, Shi J, Wherry EJ. Immunity. 2022 Mar 8;55(3):557-574.e7. doi: 10.1016/j.immuni.2022.02.004. PubMed 35263570.
Backbone
  Vector backbone: pED9x
  Backbone size (bp): 11549
  Vector type: Mammalian Expression, Lentiviral, CRISPR
  Promoter: U6 promoter for crRNA expression and EFS promoter for mCherry expression
Growth in bacteria
  Bacterial resistance: Ampicillin, 100 μg/mL
  Growth temperature: 37°C
  Growth strain: NEB Stable
  Copy number: High Copy
Gene/Insert
  Cloning method: Restriction Enzyme
Terms and licenses: Academic/Nonprofit Terms; Industry Terms: Not Available to Industry
How to cite: pED9x (dCas9-KRAB-mCherry) was a gift from Junwei Shi (Addgene plasmid # 163956 ; http://n2t.net/addgene:163956 ; RRID:Addgene_163956)
